>Addgene plasmid #153272 | pDGE499 | addgene full sequence | sequence record 307146 | Addgene NGS Result
TCGCGCGTTTCGGTGATGACGGTGAAAACCTCTGACACATGCAGCTCCCGGAGACGGTCACAGCTTGTCT
GTAAGCGGATGCCGGGAGCAGACAAGCCCGTCAGGGCGCGTCAGCGGGTGTTGGCGGGTGTCGGGGCTGG
CTTAACTATGCGGCATCAGAGCAGATTGTACTGAGAGTGCACCATATGCGGTGTGAAATACCGCACAGAT
GCGTAAGGAGAAAATACCGCATCAGGCGCCATTCGCCATTCAGGCTGCGCAACTGTTGGGAAGGGCGATC
GGTGCGGGCCTCTTCGCTATTACGCCAGCTGGCGAAAGGGGGATGTGCTGCAAGGCGATTAAGTTGGGTA
ACGCCAGGGTTTTCCCAGTCACGACGTTGTAAAACGACGGCCAGTGAATTCGAGCTCGGTACCTCGCGAA
TGCATCTAGATTGGTCTCATGCGCAAAAACTTCAAAATCTAACACAAATTTTTATTGTATTTGAGCAGAT
TTGCATAATAGTCAGCGAAGCTGTGTCAAGGGCCAACATATTATTCCCACATCGGTAGGTCAACACATAA
ACTCCAGGTTTATGAGGCTTCGTAGCAGTAGCACATGTCAAAGTCTTCTGAGACGTTGATCGGCACGTAA
GAGGTTCCAACTTTCACCATAATGAAATAAGATCACTACCGGGCGTATTTTTTGAGTTATCGAGATTTTC
AGGAGCTAAGGAAGCTAAAATGGAGAAAAAAATCACTGGATATACCACCGTTGATATATCCCAATGGCAT
CGTAAAGAACATTTTGAGGCATTTCAGTCAGTTGCTCAATGTACCTATAACCAGACCGTTCAGCTGGATA
TTACGGCCTTTTTAAAGACCGTAAAGAAAAATAAGCACAAGTTTTATCCGGCCTTTATTCACATTCTTGC
CCGCCTGATGAATGCTCATCCGGAATTCCGTATGGCAATGAAAGACGGTGAGCTGGTGATATGGGATAGT
GTTCACCCTTGTTACACCGTTTTCCATGAGCAAACTGAAACGTTTTCATCGCTCTGGAGTGAATACCACG
ACGATTTCCGGCAGTTTCTACACATATATTCGCAAGATGTGGCGTGTTACGGTGAAAACCTGGCCTATTT
CCCTAAAGGGTTTATTGAGAATATGTTTTTCGTCTCAGCCAATCCCTGGGTGAGTTTCACCAGTTTTGAT
TTAAACGTGGCCAATATGGACAACTTCTTCGCCCCCGTTTTCACCATGGGCAAATATTATACGCAAGGCG
ACAAGGTGCTGATGCCGCTGGCGATTCAGGTTCATCATGCCGTTTGTGATGGCTTCCATGTCGGTAGAAT
GCTTAATGAATTACAACAGTACTGCGATGAGTGGCAGGGGGGGCGTAAACGCCGCGTGGATCCGGCTTAC
TAAAAGCCAGATAACAGTATGCGTATTTGCGCGCTGATTTTTGCGGTATAAGAATATATACTGATATGTA
TACCCGAAGTATGTCAAAAAGAGGTATGCTATGAAGCAGCGTATTACAGTGACAGTTGACAGCGACAGCT
ATCAGTTGCTCAAGGCATATATGATGTCAATATCTCCGGTCTGGTAAGCACAACCATGCAGAATGAAGCC
CGTCGTCTGCGTGCCGAACGCTGGAAAGCGGAAAATCAGGAAGGGATGGCTGAGGTCGCCCGGTTTATTG
AAATGAACGGCTCTTTTGCTGACGAGAACAGGGGCTGGTGAAATGCAGTTTAAGGTTTACACCTATAAAA
GAGAGAGCCGTTATCGTCTGTTTGTGGATGTACAGAGTGATATTATTGACACGCCCGGGCGACGGATGGT
GATCCCCCTGGCCAGTGCACGTCTGCTGTCAGATAAAGTCTCCCGTGAACTTTACCCGGTGGTGCATATC
GGGGATGAAAGCTGGCGCATGATGACCACCGATATGGCCAGTGTGCCGGTTTCCGTTATCGGGGAAGAAG
TGGCTGATCTCAGCCACCGCGAAAATGACATCAAAAACGCCATTAACCTGATGTTCTGGGGAATATAAAT
GTCAGGCTCCCTTATACACAGCCAGTCGAAGACTTGTTTCAGAGCTATGCTGGAAACAGCATAGCAAGTT
GAAATAAGGCTAGTCCGTTATCAACTTGAAAAAGTGGCACCGAGTCGGTGCTTTTTTTTCCAGTGAGACC
ATCGGATCCCGGGCCCGTCGACTGCAGAGGCCTGCATGCAAGCTTGGCGTAATCATGGTCATAGCTGTTT
CCTGTGTGAAATTGTTATCCGCTCACAATTCCACACAACATACGAGCCGGAAGCATAAAGTGTAAAGCCT
GGGGTGCCTAATGAGTGAGCTAACTCACATTAATTGCGTTGCGCTCACTGCCCGCTTTCCAGTCGGGAAA
CCTGTCGTGCCAGCTGCATTAATGAATCGGCCAACGCGCGGGGAGAGGCGGTTTGCGTATTGGGCGCTCT
TCCGCTTCCTCGCTCACTGACTCGCTGCGCTCGGTCGTTCGGCTGCGGCGAGCGGTATCAGCTCACTCAA
AGGCGGTAATACGGTTATCCACAGAATCAGGGGATAACGCAGGAAAGAACATGTGAGCAAAAGGCCAGCA
AAAGGCCAGGAACCGTAAAAAGGCCGCGTTGCTGGCGTTTTTCCATAGGCTCCGCCCCCCTGACGAGCAT
CACAAAAATCGACGCTCAAGTCAGAGGTGGCGAAACCCGACAGGACTATAAAGATACCAGGCGTTTCCCC
CTGGAAGCTCCCTCGTGCGCTCTCCTGTTCCGACCCTGCCGCTTACCGGATACCTGTCCGCCTTTCTCCC
TTCGGGAAGCGTGGCGCTTTCTCATAGCTCACGCTGTAGGTATCTCAGTTCGGTGTAGGTCGTTCGCTCC
AAGCTGGGCTGTGTGCACGAACCCCCCGTTCAGCCCGACCGCTGCGCCTTATCCGGTAACTATCGTCTTG
AGTCCAACCCGGTAAGACACGACTTATCGCCACTGGCAGCAGCCACTGGTAACAGGATTAGCAGAGCGAG
GTATGTAGGCGGTGCTACAGAGTTCTTGAAGTGGTGGCCTAACTACGGCTACACTAGAAGAACAGTATTT
GGTATCTGCGCTCTGCTGAAGCCAGTTACCTTCGGAAAAAGAGTTGGTAGCTCTTGATCCGGCAAACAAA
CCACCGCTGGTAGCGGTGGTTTTTTTGTTTGCAAGCAGCAGATTACGCGCAGAAAAAAAGGATCTCAAGA
AGATCCTTTGATCTTTTCTACGGGGTCTGACGCTCAGTGGAACGAAAACTCACGTTAAGGGATTTTGGTC
ATGAGATTATCAAAAAGGATCTTCACCTAGATCCTTTTAAATTAAAAATGAAGTTTTAAATCAATCTAAA
GTATATATGAGTAAACTTGGTCTGACAGTTACCAATGCTTAATCAGTGAGGCACCTATCTCAGCGATCTG
TCTATTTCGTTCATCCATAGTTGCCTGACTCCCCGTCGTGTAGATAACTACGATACGGGAGGGCTTACCA
TCTGGCCCCAGTGCTGCAATGATACCGCGAGATCCACGCTCACCGGCTCCAGATTTATCAGCAATAAACC
AGCCAGCCGGAAGGGCCGAGCGCAGAAGTGGTCCTGCAACTTTATCCGCCTCCATCCAGTCTATTAATTG
TTGCCGGGAAGCTAGAGTAAGTAGTTCGCCAGTTAATAGTTTGCGCAACGTTGTTGCCATTGCTACAGGC
ATCGTGGTGTCACGCTCGTCGTTTGGTATGGCTTCATTCAGCTCCGGTTCCCAACGATCAAGGCGAGTTA
CATGATCCCCCATGTTGTGCAAAAAAGCGGTTAGCTCCTTCGGTCCTCCGATCGTTGTCAGAAGTAAGTT
GGCCGCAGTGTTATCACTCATGGTTATGGCAGCACTGCATAATTCTCTTACTGTCATGCCATCCGTAAGA
TGCTTTTCTGTGACTGGTGAGTACTCAACCAAGTCATTCTGAGAATAGTGTATGCGGCGACCGAGTTGCT
CTTGCCCGGCGTCAATACGGGATAATACCGCGCCACATAGCAGAACTTTAAAAGTGCTCATCATTGGAAA
ACGTTCTTCGGGGCGAAAACTCTCAAGGATCTTACCGCTGTTGAGATCCAGTTCGATGTAACCCACTCGT
GCACCCAACTGATCTTCAGCATCTTTTACTTTCACCAGCGTTTCTGGGTGAGCAAAAACAGGAAGGCAAA
ATGCCGCAAAAAAGGGAATAAGGGCGACACGGAAATGTTGAATACTCATACTCTTCCTTTTTCAATATTA
TTGAAGCATTTATCAGGGTTATTGTCTCATGAGCGGATACATATTTGAATGTATTTAGAAAAATAAACAA
ATAGGGGTTCCGCGCACATTTCCCCGAAAAGTGCCACCTGACGTCTAAGAAACCATTATTATCATGACAT
TAACCTATAAAAATAGGCGTATCACGAGGCCCTTTCGTC
Features (pLannotate 1.2.2; 15 found; start..end, strand, type, name):
    137..236     +  misc_feature   bom (fragment): basis of mobility region from pBR322
    242..399     -  CDS            lacZα (fragment): LacZα fragment of β-galactosidase; lacZ fragment
    617..719     +  promoter       cat promoter: promoter of the E. coli cat gene encoding chloramphenicol acetyltransferase
    720..1378    +  CDS            CmR: chloramphenicol acetyltransferase; cat; confers resistance to chloramphenicol
   1560..1718    +  CDS            ccdA (fragment): CCDA_ECO57 - Also known as H, letA. Experimental evidence at protein level: Swiss-Prot protein existence level 1. Antitoxin component of a type II toxin-antitoxin (TA) system which inhibits the post-segregational killing (PSK) of plasmid-free cells, also referred to as a plasmid addiction system. Binds to and blocks the activity of CcdB; will also remove bound CcdB protein from the CcdB-GyrA complex by forming a CcdA-CcdB complex, a process termed rejuvenation. Functions as a transcriptional corepressor for the ccdAB operon, repression also requires CcdB (By similarity). From Escherichia coli
   1723..2025    +  CDS            ccdB: CCDB_ECOLI - Also known as G, letB, letD. Experimental evidence at protein level: Swiss-Prot protein existence level 1. Toxic component of a type II toxin-antitoxin (TA) system, functioning in plasmid maintainence. Responsible for the post- segregational killing (PSK) of plasmid-free cells, also referred to as a plasmid addiction system. Half-life of over 2 hours. Cell killing by CcdB is accompanied by filamentation, defects in chromosome and plasmid segregation, defects in cell division, formation of anucleate cells, decreased DNA synthesis and plasmid loss. Interferes with the activity of DN
   2084..2151    +  misc_RNA       tracrRNA (fragment): trans-activating CRISPR RNA for the Streptococcus pyogenes CRISPR/Cas9 system
   2252..2268    -  protein_bind   lac operator: The lac repressor binds to the lac operator to inhibit transcription in E. coli. This inhibition can be relieved by adding lactose or isopropyl-β-D-thiogalactopyranoside (IPTG). lac repressor encoded by lacI
   2276..2306    -  promoter       lac promoter: promoter for the E. coli lac operon
   2321..2342    -  protein_bind   CAP binding site: CAP binding activates transcription in the presence of cAMP. E. coli catabolite activator protein
   2355..2447    -  CDS            lacI (fragment): lac repressor; lacI; The lac repressor binds to the lac operator to inhibit transcription in E. coli. This inhibition can be relieved by adding lactose or isopropyl-β-D-thiogalactopyranoside (IPTG).
   2630..3218    -  rep_origin     ori: high-copy-number ColE1/pMB1/pBR322/pUC origin of replication
   3389..4249    -  CDS            AmpR: β-lactamase; bla; confers resistance to ampicillin, carbenicillin, and related antibiotics
   4250..4354    -  promoter       AmpR promoter: bla
   4449..35      +  CDS            rop (fragment) (across the origin): Rop protein, which maintains plasmids at low copy number; rop
