[The description below was written by a language model from this plasmid's Addgene catalogue record and pLannotate feature annotations shown in this document.]
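Description:
pDGE499 is an empty CRISPR shuttle vector built on a pUC57-BsaI backbone and used to prepare single guide RNA transcriptional units for plant genome editing. It is described as the "M6" shuttle vector of its series and carries the Solanum lycopersicum (tomato) U3 promoter, a small-nuclear-RNA-type promoter suited to driving guide RNA expression in plants. This promoter is not called out in the automated feature table, probably because the annotation tool does not recognise it, but the unannotated stretch upstream of the selection cassette would be consistent with its position. The plasmid replicates in E. coli from a high-copy ColE1/pUC origin and carries ampicillin resistance (bla with its own promoter) on the backbone. Remnants of lacZα, the lac promoter/operator region, lacI, bom and rop are also detected as backbone fragments.

The cloning site is occupied by a dummy cassette consisting of a chloramphenicol acetyltransferase gene with its cat promoter, a ccdA fragment and the complete ccdB toxin gene. It is followed directly by a fragment matching the Streptococcus pyogenes Cas9 tracrRNA, that is, the sgRNA scaffold. Hybridized oligonucleotides encoding a target-specific spacer are cloned in place of this cassette, joining the U3 promoter to the scaffold to form a complete sgRNA unit. Because ccdB poisons gyrase in ordinary strains, unmodified vector is counter-selected after cloning, and the empty plasmid must be maintained in a ccdB-tolerant strain under chloramphenicol and ampicillin selection. The associated publication concerns highly multiplexed editing in Nicotiana benthamiana and Arabidopsis, which suggests that units made in such position-specific shuttle vectors are subsequently combined into multi-guide arrays, though the record does not detail the assembly steps or recipient vectors.
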