Addgene plasmid #153272: pDGE499
Purpose: (Empty Backbone) M6 shuttle vector containing the Solanum lycopersicum U3 promoter for preparation of single guide RNA transcriptional units by cloning of hybridized oligonucleotides.
Depositing lab: Johannes Stuttmann. Depositing organization: Martin-Luther-Universitaet Halle-Wittenberg. Publication: Highly efficient multiplex editing: One-shot generation of 8x Nicotiana benthamiana and 12x Arabidopsis mutants. Stuttmann J, Barthel K, Martin P, Ordon J, Erickson JL, Herr R, Ferik F, Kretschmer C, Berner T, Keilwagen J, Marillonnet S, Bonas U. Plant J. 2021 Feb 12. doi: 10.1111/tpj.15197. PubMed 33577114.
Backbone
  Vector backbone: pUC57-BsaI
  Backbone size (bp): 2700
  Vector type: CRISPR
  Selectable markers: ccdB
Growth in bacteria
  Bacterial resistance: Chloramphenicol and Ampicillin, 25 & 100 μg/mL
  Growth temperature: 37°C
  Growth strain: ccdB Survival
  Copy number: High Copy
Gene/Insert
  Gene/Insert name: None
Terms and licenses: Academic/Nonprofit Terms; Industry Terms: Not Available to Industry
Depositor comments: Please visit https://www.biorxiv.org/content/10.1101/2020.03.31.018671v2 for bioRxiv preprint.
How to cite: pDGE499 was a gift from Johannes Stuttmann (Addgene plasmid # 153272 ; http://n2t.net/addgene:153272 ; RRID:Addgene_153272)
